>Addgene plasmid #108788 | pBW2621_pCAG-PV1-PYL-L1-VCre-278C-NLS-BGHpA | depositor full sequence | sequence record 205069 | Full Sequence
CCCAAGCTTGGCGTAATCATGGTCATAGCTGTTTCCTGTGTGAAATTGTTATCCGCTCACAATTCCACAC
AACATACGAGCCGGAAGCATAAAGTGTAAAGCCTGGGGTGCCTAATGAGTGAGCTAACTCACATTAATTG
CGTTGCGCTCACTGCCCGCTTTCCAGTCGGGAAACCTGTCGTGCCAGCGGATCCGCATCTCAATTAGTCA
GCAACCATAGTCCCGCCCCTAACTCCGCCCAGTTCCGCCCATTCTCCGCCCCATGGCTGACTAATTTTTT
TTATTTATGCAGAGGCCGAGGCCGCCTCGGCCTCTGAGCTATTCCAGAAGTAGTGAGGAGGCTTTTTTGG
AGGCCTAGGCTTTTGCAAAAAGCTAACTTGTTTATTGCAGCTTATAATGGTTACAAATAAAGCAATAGCA
TCACAAATTTCACAAATAAAGCATTTTTTTCACTGCATTCTAGTTGTGGTTTGTCCAAACTCATCAATGT
ATCTTATCATGTCTGGATCCGCTGCATTAATGAATCGGCCAACGCGCGGGGAGAGGCGGTTTGCGTATTG
GGCGCTCTTCCGCTTCCTCGCTCACTGACTCGCTGCGCTCGGTCGTTCGGCTGCGGCGAGCGGTATCAGC
TCACTCAAAGGCGGTAATACGGTTATCCACAGAATCAGGGGATAACGCAGGAAAGAACATGTGAGCAAAA
GGCCAGCAAAAGGCCAGGAACCGTAAAAAGGCCGCGTTGCTGGCGTTTTTCCATAGGCTCCGCCCCCCTG
ACGAGCATCACAAAAATCGACGCTCAAGTCAGAGGTGGCGAAACCCGACAGGACTATAAAGATACCAGGC
GTTTCCCCCTGGAAGCTCCCTCGTGCGCTCTCCTGTTCCGACCCTGCCGCTTACCGGATACCTGTCCGCC
TTTCTCCCTTCGGGAAGCGTGGCGCTTTCTCATAGCTCACGCTGTAGGTATCTCAGTTCGGTGTAGGTCG
TTCGCTCCAAGCTGGGCTGTGTGCACGAACCCCCCGTTCAGCCCGACCGCTGCGCCTTATCCGGTAACTA
TCGTCTTGAGTCCAACCCGGTAAGACACGACTTATCGCCACTGGCAGCAGCCACTGGTAACAGGATTAGC
AGAGCGAGGTATGTAGGCGGTGCTACAGAGTTCTTGAAGTGGTGGCCTAACTACGGCTACACTAGAAGAA
CAGTATTTGGTATCTGCGCTCTGCTGAAGCCAGTTACCTTCGGAAAAAGAGTTGGTAGCTCTTGATCCGG
CAAACAAACCACCGCTGGTAGCGGTGGTTTTTTTGTTTGCAAGCAGCAGATTACGCGCAGAAAAAAAGGA
TCTCAAGAAGATCCTTTGATCTTTTCTACGGGGTCTGACGCTCAGTGGAACGAAAACTCACGTTAAGGGA
TTTTGGTCATGAGATTATCAAAAAGGATCTTCACCTAGATCCTTTTAAATTAAAAATGAAGTTTTAAATC
AATCTAAAGTATATATGAGTAAACTTGGTCTGACAGTTACCAATGCTTAATCAGTGAGGCACCTATCTCA
GCGATCTGTCTATTTCGTTCATCCATAGTTGCCTGACTCCCCGTCGTGTAGATAACTACGATACGGGAGG
GCTTACCATCTGGCCCCAGTGCTGCAATGATACCGCGAGACCCACGCTCACCGGCTCCAGATTTATCAGC
AATAAACCAGCCAGCCGGAAGGGCCGAGCGCAGAAGTGGTCCTGCAACTTTATCCGCCTCCATCCAGTCT
ATTAATTGTTGCCGGGAAGCTAGAGTAAGTAGTTCGCCAGTTAATAGTTTGCGCAACGTTGTTGCCATTG
CTACAGGCATCGTGGTGTCACGCTCGTCGTTTGGTATGGCTTCATTCAGCTCCGGTTCCCAACGATCAAG
GCGAGTTACATGATCCCCCATGTTGTGCAAAAAAGCGGTTAGCTCCTTCGGTCCTCCGATCGTTGTCAGA
AGTAAGTTGGCCGCAGTGTTATCACTCATGGTTATGGCAGCACTGCATAATTCTCTTACTGTCATGCCAT
CCGTAAGATGCTTTTCTGTGACTGGTGAGTACTCAACCAAGTCATTCTGAGAATAGTGTATGCGGCGACC
GAGTTGCTCTTGCCCGGCGTCAATACGGGATAATACCGCGCCACATAGCAGAACTTTAAAAGTGCTCATC
ATTGGAAAACGTTCTTCGGGGCGAAAACTCTCAAGGATCTTACCGCTGTTGAGATCCAGTTCGATGTAAC
CCACTCGTGCACCCAACTGATCTTCAGCATCTTTTACTTTCACCAGCGTTTCTGGGTGAGCAAAAACAGG
AAGGCAAAATGCCGCAAAAAAGGGAATAAGGGCGACACGGAAATGTTGAATACTCATACTCTTCCTTTTT
CAATATTATTGAAGCATTTATCAGGGTTATTGTCTCATGAGCGGATACATATTTGAATGTATTTAGAAAA
ATAAACAAATAGGGGTTCCGCGCACATTTCCCCGAAAAGTGCCACCTGGGTCGACATTGATTATTGACTA
GTTATTAATAGTAATCAATTACGGGGTCATTAGTTCATAGCCCATATATGGAGTTCCGCGTTACATAACT
TACGGTAAATGGCCCGCCTGGCTGACCGCCCAACGACCCCCGCCCATTGACGTCAATAATGACGTATGTT
CCCATAGTAACGCCAATAGGGACTTTCCATTGACGTCAATGGGTGGAGTATTTACGGTAAACTGCCCACT
TGGCAGTACATCAAGTGTATCATATGCCAAGTACGCCCCCTATTGACGTCAATGACGGTAAATGGCCCGC
CTGGCATTATGCCCAGTACATGACCTTATGGGACTTTCCTACTTGGCAGTACATCTACGTATTAGTCATC
GCTATTACCATGGTCGAGGTGAGCCCCACGTTCTGCTTCACTCTCCCCATCTCCCCCCCCTCCCCACCCC
CAATTTTGTATTTATTTATTTTTTAATTATTTTGTGCAGCGATGGGGGCGGGGGGGGGGGGGGCGCGCGC
CAGGCGGGGCGGGGCGGGGCGAGGGGCGGGGCGGGGCGAGGCGGAAAGGTGCGGCGGCAGCCAATCAGAG
CGGCGCGCTCCGAAAGTTTCCTTTTATGGCGAGGCGGCGGCGGCGGCGGCCCTATAAAAAGCGAAGCGCG
CGGCGGGCGGGAGTCGCTGCGTTGCCTTCGCCCCGTGCCCCGCTCCGCGCCGCCTCGCGCCGCCCGCCCC
GGCTCTGACTGACCGCGTTACTCCCACAGGTGAGCGGGCGGGACGGCCCTTCTCCTCCGGGCTGTAATTA
GCGCTTGGTTTAATGACGGCTCGTTTCTTTTCTGTGGCTGCGTGAAAGCCTTAAAGGGCTCCGGGAGGGC
CCTTTGTGCGGGGGGGAGCGGCTCGGGGGGTGCGTGCGTGTGTGTGTGCGTGGGGAGCGCCGCGTGCGGC
TCCGCGCTGCCCGGCGGCTGTGAGCGCTGCGGGCGCGGCGCGGGGCTTTGTGCGCTCCGCAGTGTGCGCG
AGGGGAGCGCGGCCGGGGGCGGTGCCCCGCGGTGCGGGGGGGGCTGCGAGGGGAACAAAGGCTGCGTGCG
GGGTGTGTGCGTGGGGGGGTGAGCAGGGGGTGTGGGCGCGGCGGTCGGGCTGTAACCCCCCCCTGCACCC
CCCTCCCCGAGTTGCTGAGCACGGCCCGGCTTCGGGTGCGGGGCTCCGTACGGGGCGTGGCGCGGGGCTC
GCCGTGCCGGGCGGGGGGTGGCGGCAGGTGGGGGTGCCGGGCGGGGCGGGGCCGCCTCGGGCCGGGGAGG
GCTCGGGGGAGGGGCGCGGCGGCCCCCGGAGCGCCGGCGGCTGTCGAGGCGCGGCGAGCCGCAGCCATTG
CCTTTTATGGTAATCGTGCGAGAGGGCGCAGGGACTTCCTTTGTCCCAAATCTGTGCGGAGCCGAAATCT
GGGAGGCGCCGCCGCACCCCCTCTAGCGGGCGCGGGGCGAAGCGGTGCGGCGCCGGCAGGAAGGAAATGG
GCGGGGAGGGCCTTCGTGCGTCGCCGCGCCGCCGTCCCCTTCTCCCTCTCCAGCCTCGGGGCTGTCCGCG
GGGGGACGGCTGCCTTCGGGGGGGACGGGGCAGGGCGGGGTTCGGCTTCTGGCGTGTGACCGGCGGCTCT
AGAGCCTCTGCTAACCATGTTCATGCCTTCTTCTTTTTCCTACAGCTCCTGGGCAACGTGCTGGTTATTG
TGCTGTCTCATCATTTTGGCAAAGAATTGATTAATTCGAGCGAAGGCGCGCCCATTACTCGCATCCATTC
TCAGGCTGTCTCGTCTCGTCTCGCACGCGTGCCGCCACCATGGCGCCAACTCAAGACGAGTTCACCCAAC
TCTCCCAATCAATCGCCGAGTTCCACACGTACCAACTCGGTAACGGCCGTTGCTCATCTCTCCTAGCTCA
GCGAATCCACGCGCCGCCGGAAACAGTATGGTCCGTGGTGAGACGTTTCGATAGGCCACAGATTTACAAA
CACTTCATCAAAAGCTGTAACGTGAGTGAAGATTTCGAGATGCGAGTGGGATGCACGCGCGACGTGAACG
TGATAAGTGGATTACCGGCGAATACGTCTCGAGAGAGATTAGATCTGTTGGACGATGATCGGAGAGTGAC
TGGGTTTAGTATAACCGGTGGTGAACATAGGCTGAGGAATTATAAATCGGTTACGACGGTTCATAGATTT
GAGAAAGAAGAAGAAGAAGAAAGGATCTGGACCGTTGTTTTGGAATCTTATGTTGTTGATGTACCGGAAG
GTAATTCGGAGGAAGATACGAGATTGTTTGCTGATACGGTTATTAGATTGAATCTTCAGAAACTTGCTTC
GATCACTGAAGCTATGAACTACCCATACGATGTTCCAGATTACGCTTCCGGAGGGTCTGGCTCCGGATCA
AGTGGTGGCAGCGGTACCGGCGAGGTGCTGCACAAGCCCATCACCACCAAGACAGTGGAAGGCGTGTTCT
ACAGCGCCTGGGAGACACTGGACCTGGGCAGACAGGGCGTGAAGCCTTTCACAGCCCACAGCGCCAGAGT
GGGAGCCGCTCAGGACCTGCTGAAGAAGGGCTACAATACCCTGCAGATCCAGCAGTCCGGCCGGTGGTCT
AGCGGAGCCATGGTGGCCAGATACGGCAGAGCCATCCTGGCTAGGGATGGCGCTATGGCCCACAGCAGAG
TGAAAACCAGATCCGCCCCCATGCAGTGGGGCAAGGACGAGAAGGACCCCAAGAAAAAGCGGAAGGTGTG
AGAATTCCTGTGCCTTCTAGTTGCCAGCCATCTGTTGTTTGCCCCTCCCCCGTGCCTTCCTTGACCCTGG
AAGGTGCCACTCCCACTGTCCTTTCCTAATAAAATGAGGAAATTGCATCGCATTGTCTGAGTAGGTGTCA
TTCTATTCTGGGGGGTGGGGTGGGGCAGGACAGCAAGGGGGAGGATTGGGAAGACAATAGCAGGCATGCT
GGGGATGCGGTGGGCTCTATGGCTTCTGAGGCGGAAAGAACCAGCTGGGGCTCTAGGGGGTATCCCCACG
CGCCCTGTAGCGTGTACCGCTGGGAGTTCGTAGACGGAAACAAACGCAGAATCCAAGCGCGGCCGCCCAG
GATACATAGATTACCACAACTCCGAGCCCTTCCACCGCTAGCGCACTCCTCAGGTGCAGGCTGCCTATCA
GAAGGTGGTGGCTGGTGTGGCCAATGCCCTGGCTCACAAATACCACTGAGATCTTTTTCCCTCTGCCAAA
AATTATGGGGACATCATGAAGCCCCTTGAGCATCTGACTTCTGGCTAATAAAGGAAATTTATTTTCATTG
CAATAGTGTGTTGGAATTTTTTGTGTCTCTCACTCGGAAGGACATATGGGAGGGCAAATCATTTAAAACA
TCAGAATGAGTATTTGGTTTAGAGTTTGGCAACATATGCCCATATGCTGGCTGCCATGAACAAAGGTTGG
CTATAAAGAGGTCATCAGTATATGAAACAGCCCCCTGCTGTCCATTCCTTATTCCATAGAAAAGCCTTGA
CTTGAGGTTAGATTTTTTTTATATTTTGTTTTGTGTTATTTTTTTCTTTAACATCCCTAAAATTTTCCTT
ACATGTTTTACTAGCCAGATTTTTCCTCCTCTCCTGACTACTCCCAGTCATAGCTGTCCCTCTTCTCTTA
TGGAGATCCCTCGACCTGCAG
Features (pLannotate 1.2.2; 20 found; start..end, strand, type, name):
     46..62      -  protein_bind   lac operator: The lac repressor binds to the lac operator to inhibit transcription in E. coli. This inhibition can be relieved by adding lactose or isopropyl-β-D-thiogalactopyranoside (IPTG). lac repressor encoded by lacI
     70..100     -  promoter       lac promoter: promoter for the E. coli lac operon
    115..136     -  protein_bind   CAP binding site: CAP binding activates transcription in the presence of cAMP. E. coli catabolite activator protein
    149..188     -  CDS            lacI (fragment): lac repressor; lacI; The lac repressor binds to the lac operator to inhibit transcription in E. coli. This inhibition can be relieved by adding lactose or isopropyl-β-D-thiogalactopyranoside (IPTG).
    195..217     +  promoter       SV40 promoter (fragment): SV40 enhancer and early promoter
    221..355     +  rep_origin     SV40 ori: SV40 origin of replication
    375..509     +  polyA_signal   SV40 poly(A) signal: SV40 polyadenylation signal
    511..565     -  CDS            lacI (fragment): lac repressor; lacI; The lac repressor binds to the lac operator to inhibit transcription in E. coli. This inhibition can be relieved by adding lactose or isopropyl-β-D-thiogalactopyranoside (IPTG).
    748..1336    -  rep_origin     ori: high-copy-number ColE1/pMB1/pBR322/pUC origin of replication
   1507..2367    -  CDS            AmpR: β-lactamase; bla; confers resistance to ampicillin, carbenicillin, and related antibiotics
   2368..2472    -  promoter       AmpR promoter: bla
   2503..2882    +  enhancer       CMV enhancer: human cytomegalovirus immediate early enhancer
   2884..3159    +  promoter       chicken β-actin promoter: No description available
   3160..4175    +  intron         chimeric intron: chimera between introns from chicken β-actin and rabbit β-globin
   4319..4849    +  CDS            PYL1 (fragment): PYL1_ARATH - Also known as RCAR12. Experimental evidence at protein level: Swiss-Prot protein existence level 1. Receptor for abscisic acid (ABA) required for ABA-mediated responses such as stomatal closure and germination inhibition. Inhibits the activity of group-A protein phosphatases type 2C (PP2Cs) when activated by ABA (PubMed:19407143, PubMed:19855379, PubMed:19893533, PubMed:19898420, PubMed:23844015, PubMed:21658606). Can be activated by both (-)-ABA and (+)-ABA (PubMed:23844015). From Arabidopsis thaliana (Mouse-ear cress).
   4850..4877    +  CDS            3xHA (fragment): three tandem HA epitope tags
   5258..5482    +  polyA_signal   bGH poly(A) signal: bovine growth hormone polyadenylation signal
   5486..5507    +  promoter       SV40 promoter (fragment): SV40 enhancer and early promoter
   5645..5716    +  CDS            HBB (fragment): HBB_PONPY - Experimental evidence at transcript level: Swiss-Prot protein existence level 2. Involved in oxygen transport from the lung to the various peripheral tissues. From Pongo pygmaeus (Bornean orangutan).
   5787..5842    +  polyA_signal   β-globin poly(A) signal: rabbit β-globin polyadenylation signal (Gil and Proudfoot, 1987)
