[The description below was written by a language model from this plasmid's Addgene catalogue record and pLannotate feature annotations shown in this document.]
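Description:
pBW2621_pCAG-PV1-PYL-L1-VCre-278C-NLS-BGHpA is a 6.2 kb mammalian expression plasmid built on the pCAGGS backbone that encodes one half of a chemically inducible split VCre recombinase. It is propagated in E. coli through a high-copy ColE1/pUC-type origin and selected with ampicillin via the β-lactamase gene. The backbone also carries remnants of the lac promoter/operator region and an SV40 origin with an SV40 polyadenylation signal, which are typical pCAGGS leftovers rather than functional parts of the payload.

Expression is driven by the CAG promoter, annotated here as the CMV immediate-early enhancer, the chicken β-actin promoter and the chimeric β-actin/β-globin intron, giving strong constitutive transcription in most mammalian cell types. The open reading frame places a fragment of the Arabidopsis abscisic acid receptor PYL1 at the N-terminus, followed by a linker (L1 in the name; a short stretch here is scored as a partial HA-tag match), then the VCre fragment running from amino acid 278 to the C-terminus, and a C-terminal nuclear localisation signal. The VCre portion and NLS are not annotated in the feature table but fit the unannotated gap between the PYL1 region and the bGH polyadenylation signal that terminates the transcript. The backbone's rabbit β-globin poly(A) lies further downstream.

PYL serves as a chemically induced dimerisation domain. In the usual form of this system, abscisic acid drives its binding to a partner domain such as ABI, which here would be fused to the complementary N-terminal VCre fragment on a separate construct not described in this record. Co-expression and ligand addition would then reconstitute recombinase activity at VCre's cognate target sites, allowing drug-gated recombination in mammalian cells and synthetic gene circuits.
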