Addgene plasmid #108788: pBW2621_pCAG-PV1-PYL-L1-VCre-278C-NLS-BGHpA
Purpose: Expresses aa278 to C-terminus of VCre recombinase fused to PYL CID
Depositing lab: Wilson Wong. Depositing organization: Boston University Main Campus. Publication: High-performance chemical- and light-inducible recombinases in mammalian cells and mice. Weinberg BH, Cho JH, Agarwal Y, Pham NTH, Caraballo LD, Walkosz M, Ortega C, Trexler M, Tague N, Law B, Benman WKJ, Letendre J, Beal J, Wong WW. Nat Commun. 2019 Oct 24;10(1):4845. doi: 10.1038/s41467-019-12800-7. PubMed 31649244.
Backbone
  Vector backbone: pCAGGS
  Vector type: Mammalian Expression, Cre/Lox, Synthetic Biology
Growth in bacteria
  Bacterial resistance: Ampicillin, 100 μg/mL
  Growth temperature: 37°C
  Growth strain: NEB Stable
  Copy number: High Copy
Gene/Insert
  Gene/Insert name: VCre recombinase fragment aa278 to C-terminus
  Species: Synthetic
  Promoter: pCAG
  Tag / fusion protein: PYL (N terminal on insert); NLS (C terminal on insert)
  Cloning method: Restriction Enzyme; 5′ cloning site KpnI (not destroyed); 3′ cloning site EcoRI (not destroyed)
Terms and licenses: Academic/Nonprofit Terms; Industry Terms: Not Available to Industry
Depositor comments: Please visit https://www.biorxiv.org/content/10.1101/747121v1 for bioRxiv preprint.
How to cite: pBW2621_pCAG-PV1-PYL-L1-VCre-278C-NLS-BGHpA was a gift from Wilson Wong (Addgene plasmid # 108788 ; http://n2t.net/addgene:108788 ; RRID:Addgene_108788)
