>Addgene plasmid #108788 | pBW2621_pCAG-PV1-PYL-L1-VCre-278C-NLS-BGHpA | addgene partial sequence | sequence record 217316 | Addgene Partial NGS Result
TGCACCCCCCTCCCCGAGTTGCTGAGCACGGCCCGGCTTCGGGTGCGGGGCTCCGTACGGGGCGTGGCGC
GGGGCTCGCCGTGCCGGGCGGGGGGTGGCGGCAGGTGGGGGTGCCGGGCGGGGCGGGGCCGCCTCGGGCC
GGGGAGGGCTCGGGGGAGGGGCGCGGCGGCCCCCGGAGCGCCGGCGGCTGTCGAGGCGCGGCGAGCCGCA
GCCATTGCCTTTTATGGTAATCGTGCGAGAGGGCGCAGGGACTTCCTTTGTCCCAAATCTGTGCGGAGCC
GAAATCTGGGAGGCGCCGCCGCACCCCCTCTAGCGGGCGCGGGGCGAAGCGGTGCGGCGCCGGCAGGAAG
GAAATGGGCGGGGAGGGCCTTCGTGCGTCGCCGCGCCGCCGTCCCCTTCTCCCTCTCCAGCCTCGGGGCT
GTCCGCGGGGGGACGGCTGCCTTCGGGGGGGACGGGGCAGGGCGGGGTTCGGCTTCTGGCGTGTGACCGG
CGGCTCTAGAGCCTCTGCTAACCATGTTCATGCCTTCTTCTTTTTCCTACAGCTCCTGGGCAACGTGCTG
GTTATTGTGCTGTCTCATCATTTTGGCAAAGAATTGATTAATTCGAGCGAAGGCGCGCCCATTACTCGCA
TCCATTCTCAGGCTGTCTCGTCTCGTCTCGCACGCGTGCCGCCACCATGGCGCCAACTCAAGACGAGTTC
ACCCAACTCTCCCAATCAATCGCCGAGTTCCACACGTACCAACTCGGTAACGGCCGTTGCTCATCTCTCC
TAGCTCAGCGAATCCACGCGCCGCCGGAAACAGTATGGTCCGTGGTGAGACGTTTCGATAGGCCACAGAT
TTACAAACACTTCATCAAAAGCTGTAACGTGAGTGAAGATTTCGAGATGCGAGTGGGATGCACGCGCGAC
GTGAACGTGATAAGTGGATTACCGGCGAATACGTCTCGAGAGAGATTAGATCTGTTGGACGATGATCGGA
GAGTGACTGGGTTTAGTATAACCGGTGGTGAACATAGGCTGAGGAATTATAAATCGGTTACGACGGTTCA
TAGATTTGAGAAAGAAGAAGAAGAAGAAAGGATCTGGACCGTTGTTTTGGAATCTTATGTTGTTGATGTA
CCGGAAGGTAATTCGGAGGAAGATACGAGATTGTTTGCTGATACGGTTATTAGATTGAATCTTCAGAAAC
TTGCTTCGATCACTGAAGCTATGAACTACCCATACGATGTTCCAGATTACGCTTCCGGAGGGTCTGGCTC
CGGATCAAGTGGTGGCAGCGGTACCGGCGAGGTGCTGCACAAGCCCATCACCACCAAGACAGTGGAAGGC
GTGTTCTACAGCGCCTGGGAGACACTGGACCTGGGCAGACAGGGCGTGAAGCCTTTCACAGCCCACAGCG
CCAGAGTGGGAGCCGCTCAGGACCTGCTGAAGAAGGGCTACAATACCCTGCAGATCCAGCAGTCCGGCCG
GTGGTCTAGCGGAGCCATGGTGGCCAGATACGGCAGAGCCATCCTGGCTAGGGATGGCGCTATGGCCCAC
AGCAGAGTGAAAACCAGATCCGCCCCCATGCAGTGGGGCAAGGACGAGAAGGACCCCAAGAAAAAGCGGA
AGGTGTGAGAATTCCTGTGCCTTCTAGTTGCCAGCCATCTGTTGTTTGCCCCTCCCCCGTGCCTTCCTTG
ACCCTGGAAGGTGCCACTCCCACTGTCCTTTCCTAATAAAATGAGGAAATTGCATCGCATTGTCTGAGTA
GGTGTCATTCTATTCTGGGGGGTGGGGTGGGGCAGGACAGCAAGGGGGAGGATTGGGAAGACAATAGCAG
GCATGCTGGGGATGCGGTGGGCTCTATGGCTTCTGAGGCGGAAAGAACCAGCTGGGGCTCTAGGGGGTAT
CCCCACGCGCCCTGTAGCGTGTACCGCTGGGAGTTCGTAGACGGAAACAAACGCAGAATCCAAGCGCGGC
CGCCCAGGATACATAGATTACCACAACTCCGAGCCCTTCCACCGCTAGCGCACTCCTCAGGTGCAGGCTG
CCTATCAGAAGGTGGTGGCTGGTGTGGCCAATGCCCTGGCTCACAAATACCACTGAGATCTTTTTCCCTC
TGCCAAAAATTATGGGGACATCATGAAGCCCCTTGAGCATCTGACTTCTGGCTAATAAAGGAAATTTATT
TTCATTGCAATAGTGTGTTGGAATTTTTTGTGTCTCTCACTCGGAAGGACATATGGGAGGGCAAATCATT
TAAAACATCAGAATGAGTATTTGGTTTAGAGTTTGGCAACATATGCCCATATGCTGGCTGCCATGAACAA
AGGTTGGCTATAAAGAGGTCATCAGTATATGAAACAGCCCCCTGCTGTCCATTCCTTATTCCATAGAAAA
GCCTTGACTTGAGGTTAGATTTTTTTTATATTTTGTTTTGTGTTATTTTTTTCTTTAACATCCCTAAAAT
TTTTCTTACATGTTTTACTAGCCAGATTTTTCCTCCTCTCCTGACTACTCCCAGTCATAGCTGTCCCTCT
TCTCTTATGGAGATCCCTCGACCTGCAGCCCAAGCTTGGCGTAATCATGGTCATAGCTGTTTCCTGTGTG
AAATTGTTATCCGCTCACAATTCCACACAACATACGAGCCGGAAGCATAAAGTGTAAAGCCTGGGGTGCC
TAATGAGTGAGCTAACTCACATTAATTGCGTTGCGCTCACTGCCCGCTTTCCAGTCGGGAAACCTGTCGT
GCCAGCGGATCCGCATCTCAATTAGTCAGCAACCATAGTCCCGCCCCTAACTCCGCCCAGTTCCGCCCAT
TCTCCGCCCCATGGCTGACTAATTTTTTTTATTTATGCAGAGGCCGAGGCCGCCTCGGCCTCTGAGCTAT
TCCAGAAGTAGTGAGGAGGCTTTTTTGGAGGCCTAGGCTTTTGCAAAAAGCTAACTTGTTTATTGCAGCT
TATAATGGTTACAAATAAAGCAATAGCATCACAAATTTCACAAATAAAGCATTTTTTTCACTGCATTCTA
GTTGTGGTTTGTCCAAACTCATCAATGTATCTTATCATGTCTGGATCCGCTGCATTAATGAATCGGCCAA
CGCGCGGGGAGAGGCGGTTTGCGTATTGGGCGCTCTTCCGCTTCCTCGCTCACTGACTCGCTGCGCTCGG
TCGTTCGGCTGCGGCGAGCGGTATCAGCTCACTCAAAGGCGGTAATACGGTTATCCACAGAATCAGGGGA
TAACGCAGGAAAGAACATGTGAGCAAAAGGCCAGCAAAAGGCCAGGAACCGTAAAAAGGCCGCGTTGCTG
GCGTTTTTCCATAGGCTCCGCCCCCCTGACGAGCATCACAAAAATCGACGCTCAAGTCAGAGGTGGCGAA
ACCCGACAGGACTATAAAGATACCAGGCGTTTCCCCCTGGAAGCTCCCTCGTGCGCTCTCCTGTTCCGAC
CCTGCCGCTTACCGGATACCTGTCCGCCTTTCTCCCTTCGGGAAGCGTGGCGCTTTCTCATAGCTCACGC
TGTAGGTATCTCAGTTCGGTGTAGGTCGTTCGCTCCAAGCTGGGCTGTGTGCACGAACCCCCCGTTCAGC
CCGACCGCTGCGCCTTATCCGGTAACTATCGTCTTGAGTCCAACCCGGTAAGACACGACTTATCGCCACT
GGCAGCAGCCACTGGTAACAGGATTAGCAGAGCGAGGTATGTAGGCGGTGCTACAGAGTTCTTGAAGTGG
TGGCCTAACTACGGCTACACTAGAAGAACAGTATTTGGTATCTGCGCTCTGCTGAAGCCAGTTACCTTCG
GAAAAAGAGTTGGTAGCTCTTGATCCGGCAAACAAACCACCGCTGGTAGCGGTGGTTTTTTTGTTTGCAA
GCAGCAGATTACGCGCAGAAAAAAAGGATCTCAAGAAGATCCTTTGATCTTTTCTACGGGGTCTGACGCT
CAGTGGAACGAAAACTCACGTTAAGGGATTTTGGTCATGAGATTATCAAAAAGGATCTTCACCTAGATCC
TTTTAAATTAAAAATGAAGTTTTAAATCAATCTAAAGTATATATGAGTAAACTTGGTCTGACAGTTACCA
ATGCTTAATCAGTGAGGCACCTATCTCAGCGATCTGTCTATTTCGTTCATCCATAGTTGCCTGACTCCCC
GTCGTGTAGATAACTACGATACGGGAGGGCTTACCATCTGGCCCCAGTGCTGCAATGATACCGCGAGACC
CACGCTCACCGGCTCCAGATTTATCAGCAATAAACCAGCCAGCCGGAAGGGCCGAGCGCAGAAGTGGTCC
TGCAACTTTATCCGCCTCCATCCAGTCTATTAATTGTTGCCGGGAAGCTAGAGTAAGTAGTTCGCCAGTT
AATAGTTTGCGCAACGTTGTTGCCATTGCTACAGGCATCGTGGTGTCACGCTCGTCGTTTGGTATGGCTT
CATTCAGCTCCGGTTCCCAACGATCAAGGCGAGTTACATGATCCCCCATGTTGTGCAAAAAAGCGGTTAG
CTCCTTCGGTCCTCCGATCGTTGTCAGAAGTAAGTTGGCCGCAGTGTTATCACTCATGGTTATGGCAGCA
CTGCATAATTCTCTTACTGTCATGCCATCCGTAAGATGCTTTTCTGTGACTGGTGAGTACTCAACCAAGT
CATTCTGAGAATAGTGTATGCGGCGACCGAGTTGCTCTTGCCCGGCGTCAATACGGGATAATACCGCGCC
ACATAGCAGAACTTTAAAAGTGCTCATCATTGGAAAACGTTCTTCGGGGCGAAAACTCTCAAGGATCTTA
CCGCTGTTGAGATCCAGTTCGATGTAACCCACTCGTGCACCCAACTGATCTTCAGCATCTTTTACTTTCA
CCAGCGTTTCTGGGTGAGCAAAAACAGGAAGGCAAAATGCCGCAAAAAAGGGAATAAGGGCGACACGGAA
ATGTTGAATACTCATACTCTTCCTTTTTCAATATTATTGAAGCATTTATCAGGGTTATTGTCTCATGAGC
GGATACATATTTGAATGTATTTAGAAAAATAAACAAATAGGGGTTCCGCGCACATTTCCCCGAAAAGTGC
CACCTGGGTCGACATTGATTATTGACTAGTTATTAATAGTAATCAATTACGGGGTCATTAGTTCATAGCC
CATATATGGAGTTCCGCGTTACATAACTTACGGTAAATGGCCCGCCTGGCTGACCGCCCAACGACCCCCG
CCCATTGACGTCAATAATGACGTATGTTCCCATAGTAACGCCAATAGGGACTTTCCATTGACGTCAATGG
GTGGAGTATTTACGGTAAACTGCCCACTTGGCAGTACATCAAGTGTATCATATGCCAAGTACGCCCCCTA
TTGACGTCAATGACGGTAAATGGCCCGCCTGGCATTATGCCCAGTACATGACCTTATGGGACTTTCCTAC
TTGGCAGTACATCTACGTATTAGTCATCGCTATTACCATGGTCGAGGTGAGCCCCACGTTCTGCTTCACT
CTCCCCATCTCCCCCCCCTCCCCACCCCCAATTTTGTATTTATTTATTTTTTAATTATTTTGTGCAGCGA
TGGGGGCGGGGGGGGGG
